>Addgene plasmid #206959 | pET21b-hHNF4aORF-1 | addgene full sequence | sequence record 422372 | Addgene NGS Result
ATCCGGATATAGTTCCTCCTTTCAGCAAAAAACCCCTCAAGACCCGTTTAGAGGCCCCAAGGGGTTATGC
TAGTTATTGCTCAGCGGTGGCAGCAGCCAACTCAGCTTCCTTTCGGGCTTTGTTAGCAGCCGGATCTCAG
TGGTGGTGGTGGTGGTGCTCGAGTGCGGCCGCGATAACTTCCTGCTTGGTGATGGTCGGCTGGGGGATGG
CAGAGAGGGGCTTGACGATTGTGGCGACGGCTCCCGGCAGGAGCTTATAGGGCTCAGACCCTGAGCCACC
TGGCGGTGAGGGCTGTGGGGTCTCAGGGGTGGCTGCCTGTCCCCTGGGTCGGGGCCACTCACACATCTGT
CCGTTGCTGAGGTGAGTGGGCATTGTGTTGGCAACGATGACGTTGGTTCCCATATGTTCCTGCATCAGGT
GAGGGTGCAGGGGGTGGTGGGCATGGGGTGCATCGCTGGGGGACCCTCCCAGCAGCATCTCCTGCAACAG
GTTGTCAATCTTGGCCATGCCGAAGAGCTTGATGAACTGGATCTGCTCGATCATCTGCCAGGTGATGCTC
TGCAAGGTGGGCAGCAGCAGCAGCAGCTCTCCAAAGCGGCCACGCGAGTCATACTGGCGGTCGTTGATGT
AGTCCTCCAAGCTCACCTGCACCTGGGAACGCAGCCGCTTGATCTTCCCTGGATCGCTCAGCCCCTTGGC
ATCTGGGTCAAAGAAGATGATGGCTTTGAGGTAGGCATACTCATTGTCGTCGATCTGCAGCTCCTGGAAG
GGCAGCACCAGCTCGTCAAGGATGCGTATGGACACCCGGCTCATCTCCGCCAGCTCCGGGCAGTGCCGAG
GGACAATGTAGTCATTGCCTAGGAGCAGCACGTCCTTGAACACCATGGATCTCTTGGTGGCTCCGAGCAG
CAGGTGCTCGCCAGCATGGGCTCTGAGCAGGGCCACCTGGTCGTCCAGGGGGAGCTCGCAGAAAGCTGGG
ATGTACTTGGCCCACTCAACGAGAACCAGCAGCTGCTCCTTCATGGACTCACACACATCTGCGATGCTGG
CAATCTTCTTCGCCCGAATGTCGCCGTTGATCCCGGAGACGGGGGAGGTGATCTGTCGGGACAGGACCTC
CGCCTGCAGGAGCGCATTGATGGAGGGCAGGCTGCTGTCCTCATAGCTTGACCTTCGAGTGCTGATCCGG
TCCCGCTCATTCTGGACGGCTTCCTTCTTCATGCCAGCCCGGAAGCATTTCTTGAGCCTGCAGTAGCGGC
ACTGGTTCCTCTTGTCTTTGTCCACCACGCACTGCCGGCTAAATCTGCAGGAGTACATGTGGTTCTTCCG
CACGCTCCTCCGGAAGAAGCCCTTGCAGCCGTCACAGCTCGAGGCACCGTAGTGTTTGCCCGTGGCCCGG
TCCCCGCAGATGGCACACAGGGCGCTGACACCCAGGCTGTTGGGCGCGTTGAGGTTGGTGCCTTCTGATG
GGGACGTGTCATTGCCCATCGTCAACACCTGCACATTCTCAAATTCCAGGGTGGTGTAGGCTGGGTCCAG
TGCAGCACTGTAGTCGGCCATGTCCATGTCGACGAGGGTTTTGGAGAGTCGCATGCTAGCCATATGTATA
TCTCCTTCTTAAAGTTAAACAAAATTATTTCTAGAGGGGAATTGTTATCCGCTCACAATTCCCCTATAGT
GAGTCGTATTAATTTCGCGGGATCGAGATCTCGATCCTCTACGCCGGACGCATCGTGGCCGGCATCACCG
GCGCCACAGGTGCGGTTGCTGGCGCCTATATCGCCGACATCACCGATGGGGAAGATCGGGCTCGCCACTT
CGGGCTCATGAGCGCTTGTTTCGGCGTGGGTATGGTGGCAGGCCCCGTGGCCGGGGGACTGTTGGGCGCC
ATCTCCTTGCATGCACCATTCCTTGCGGCGGCGGTGCTCAACGGCCTCAACCTACTACTGGGCTGCTTCC
TAATGCAGGAGTCGCATAAGGGAGAGCGTCGAGATCCCGGACACCATCGAATGGCGCAAAACCTTTCGCG
GTATGGCATGATAGCGCCCGGAAGAGAGTCAATTCAGGGTGGTGAATGTGAAACCAGTAACGTTATACGA
TGTCGCAGAGTATGCCGGTGTCTCTTATCAGACCGTTTCCCGCGTGGTGAACCAGGCCAGCCACGTTTCT
GCGAAAACGCGGGAAAAAGTGGAAGCGGCGATGGCGGAGCTGAATTACATTCCCAACCGCGTGGCACAAC
AACTGGCGGGCAAACAGTCGTTGCTGATTGGCGTTGCCACCTCCAGTCTGGCCCTGCACGCGCCGTCGCA
AATTGTCGCGGCGATTAAATCTCGCGCCGATCAACTGGGTGCCAGCGTGGTGGTGTCGATGGTAGAACGA
AGCGGCGTCGAAGCCTGTAAAGCGGCGGTGCACAATCTTCTCGCGCAACGCGTCAGTGGGCTGATCATTA
ACTATCCGCTGGATGACCAGGATGCCATTGCTGTGGAAGCTGCCTGCACTAATGTTCCGGCGTTATTTCT
TGATGTCTCTGACCAGACACCCATCAACAGTATTATTTTCTCCCATGAAGACGGTACGCGACTGGGCGTG
GAGCATCTGGTCGCATTGGGTCACCAGCAAATCGCGCTGTTAGCGGGCCCATTAAGTTCTGTCTCGGCGC
GTCTGCGTCTGGCTGGCTGGCATAAATATCTCACTCGCAATCAAATTCAGCCGATAGCGGAACGGGAAGG
CGACTGGAGTGCCATGTCCGGTTTTCAACAAACCATGCAAATGCTGAATGAGGGCATCGTTCCCACTGCG
ATGCTGGTTGCCAACGATCAGATGGCGCTGGGCGCAATGCGCGCCATTACCGAGTCCGGGCTGCGCGTTG
GTGCGGATATCTCGGTAGTGGGATACGACGATACCGAAGACAGCTCATGTTATATCCCGCCGTTAACCAC
CATCAAACAGGATTTTCGCCTGCTGGGGCAAACCAGCGTGGACCGCTTGCTGCAACTCTCTCAGGGCCAG
GCGGTGAAGGGCAATCAGCTGTTGCCCGTCTCACTGGTGAAAAGAAAAACCACCCTGGCGCCCAATACGC
AAACCGCCTCTCCCCGCGCGTTGGCCGATTCATTAATGCAGCTGGCACGACAGGTTTCCCGACTGGAAAG
CGGGCAGTGAGCGCAACGCAATTAATGTAAGTTAGCTCACTCATTAGGCACCGGGATCTCGACCGATGCC
CTTGAGAGCCTTCAACCCAGTCAGCTCCTTCCGGTGGGCGCGGGGCATGACTATCGTCGCCGCACTTATG
ACTGTCTTCTTTATCATGCAACTCGTAGGACAGGTGCCGGCAGCGCTCTGGGTCATTTTCGGCGAGGACC
GCTTTCGCTGGAGCGCGACGATGATCGGCCTGTCGCTTGCGGTATTCGGAATCTTGCACGCCCTCGCTCA
AGCCTTCGTCACTGGTCCCGCCACCAAACGTTTCGGCGAGAAGCAGGCCATTATCGCCGGCATGGCGGCC
CCACGGGTGCGCATGATCGTGCTCCTGTCGTTGAGGACCCGGCTAGGCTGGCGGGGTTGCCTTACTGGTT
AGCAGAATGAATCACCGATACGCGAGCGAACGTGAAGCGACTGCTGCTGCAAAACGTCTGCGACCTGAGC
AACAACATGAATGGTCTTCGGTTTCCGTGTTTCGTAAAGTCTGGAAACGCGGAAGTCAGCGCCCTGCACC
ATTATGTTCCGGATCTGCATCGCAGGATGCTGCTGGCTACCCTGTGGAACACCTACATCTGTATTAACGA
AGCGCTGGCATTGACCCTGAGTGATTTTTCTCTGGTCCCGCCGCATCCATACCGCCAGTTGTTTACCCTC
ACAACGTTCCAGTAACCGGGCATGTTCATCATCAGTAACCCGTATCGTGAGCATCCTCTCTCGTTTCATC
GGTATCATTACCCCCATGAACAGAAATCCCCCTTACACGGAGGCATCAGTGACCAAACAGGAAAAAACCG
CCCTTAACATGGCCCGCTTTATCAGAAGCCAGACATTAACGCTTCTGGAGAAACTCAACGAGCTGGACGC
GGATGAACAGGCAGACATCTGTGAATCGCTTCACGACCACGCTGATGAGCTTTACCGCAGCTGCCTCGCG
CGTTTCGGTGATGACGGTGAAAACCTCTGACACATGCAGCTCCCGGAGACGGTCACAGCTTGTCTGTAAG
CGGATGCCGGGAGCAGACAAGCCCGTCAGGGCGCGTCAGCGGGTGTTGGCGGGTGTCGGGGCGCAGCCAT
GACCCAGTCACGTAGCGATAGCGGAGTGTATACTGGCTTAACTATGCGGCATCAGAGCAGATTGTACTGA
GAGTGCACCATTGCGGTGTGAAATACCGCACAGATGCGTAAGGAGAAAATACCGCATCAGGCGCTCTTCC
GCTTCCTCGCTCACTGACTCGCTGCGCTCGGTCGTTCGGCTGCGGCGAGCGGTATCAGCTCACTCAAAGG
CGGTAATACGGTTATCCACAGAATCAGGGGATAACGCAGGAAAGAACATGTGAGCAAAAGGCCAGCAAAA
GGCCAGGAACCGTAAAAAGGCCGCGTTGCTGGCGTTTTTCCATAGGCTCCGCCCCCCTGACGAGCATCAC
AAAAATCGACGCTCAAGTCAGAGGTGGCGAAACCCGACAGGACTATAAAGATACCAGGCGTTTCCCCCTG
GAAGCTCCCTCGTGCGCTCTCCTGTTCCGACCCTGCCGCTTACCGGATACCTGTCCGCCTTTCTCCCTTC
GGGAAGCGTGGCGCTTTCTCATAGCTCACGCTGTAGGTATCTCAGTTCGGTGTAGGTCGTTCGCTCCAAG
CTGGGCTGTGTGCACGAACCCCCCGTTCAGCCCGACCGCTGCGCCTTATCCGGTAACTATCGTCTTGAGT
CCAACCCGGTAAGACACGACTTATCGCCACTGGCAGCAGCCACTGGTAACAGGATTAGCAGAGCGAGGTA
TGTAGGCGGTGCTACAGAGTTCTTGAAGTGGTGGCCTAACTACGGCTACACTAGAAGGACAGTATTTGGT
ATCTGCGCTCTGCTGAAGCCAGTTACCTTCGGAAAAAGAGTTGGTAGCTCTTGATCCGGCAAACAAACCA
CCGCTGGTAGCGGTGGTTTTTTTGTTTGCAAGCAGCAGATTACGCGCAGAAAAAAAGGATCTCAAGAAGA
TCCTTTGATCTTTTCTACGGGGTCTGACGCTCAGTGGAACGAAAACTCACGTTAAGGGATTTTGGTCATG
AGATTATCAAAAAGGATCTTCACCTAGATCCTTTTAAATTAAAAATGAAGTTTTAAATCAATCTAAAGTA
TATATGAGTAAACTTGGTCTGACAGTTACCAATGCTTAATCAGTGAGGCACCTATCTCAGCGATCTGTCT
ATTTCGTTCATCCATAGTTGCCTGACTCCCCGTCGTGTAGATAACTACGATACGGGAGGGCTTACCATCT
GGCCCCAGTGCTGCAATGATACCGCGAGACCCACGCTCACCGGCTCCAGATTTATCAGCAATAAACCAGC
CAGCCGGAAGGGCCGAGCGCAGAAGTGGTCCTGCAACTTTATCCGCCTCCATCCAGTCTATTAATTGTTG
CCGGGAAGCTAGAGTAAGTAGTTCGCCAGTTAATAGTTTGCGCAACGTTGTTGCCATTGCTGCAGGCATC
GTGGTGTCACGCTCGTCGTTTGGTATGGCTTCATTCAGCTCCGGTTCCCAACGATCAAGGCGAGTTACAT
GATCCCCCATGTTGTGCAAAAAAGCGGTTAGCTCCTTCGGTCCTCCGATCGTTGTCAGAAGTAAGTTGGC
CGCAGTGTTATCACTCATGGTTATGGCAGCACTGCATAATTCTCTTACTGTCATGCCATCCGTAAGATGC
TTTTCTGTGACTGGTGAGTACTCAACCAAGTCATTCTGAGAATAGTGTATGCGGCGACCGAGTTGCTCTT
GCCCGGCGTCAATACGGGATAATACCGCGCCACATAGCAGAACTTTAAAAGTGCTCATCATTGGAAAACG
TTCTTCGGGGCGAAAACTCTCAAGGATCTTACCGCTGTTGAGATCCAGTTCGATGTAACCCACTCGTGCA
CCCAACTGATCTTCAGCATCTTTTACTTTCACCAGCGTTTCTGGGTGAGCAAAAACAGGAAGGCAAAATG
CCGCAAAAAAGGGAATAAGGGCGACACGGAAATGTTGAATACTCATACTCTTCCTTTTTCAATATTATTG
AAGCATTTATCAGGGTTATTGTCTCATGAGCGGATACATATTTGAATGTATTTAGAAAAATAAACAAATA
GGGGTTCCGCGCACATTTCCCCGAAAAGTGCCACCTAAATTGTAAGCGTTAATATTTTGTTAAAATTCGC
GTTAAATTTTTGTTAAATCAGCTCATTTTTTAACCAATAGGCCGAAATCGGCAAAATCCCTTATAAATCA
AAAGAATAGACCGAGATAGGGT
[37 nt withheld, positions 6463-6499]
AAAGAACGTGGACTCCAACGTCAAAGG
[49 nt withheld, positions 6527-6575]
T
[91 nt withheld, positions 6577-6667]
G
[124 nt withheld, positions 6669-6792]
CCCATTCGCCA
Features (pLannotate 1.2.2; 19 found; start..end, strand, type, name):
     26..73      -  terminator     T7 terminator: transcription terminator for bacteriophage T7 RNA polymerase
     81..130     -  CDS            SET1 (fragment): solubility-enhancement tag derived from T7 phage gene 10B
    140..157     -  CDS            9xHis (fragment): 9xHis affinity tag
    173..1594    -  CDS            HNF4A: HNF4A_HUMAN - Also known as HNF4, NR2A1, TCF14. Experimental evidence at protein level: Swiss-Prot protein existence level 1. Transcriptional regulator which controls the expression of hepatic genes during the transition of endodermal cells to hepatic progenitor cells, facilitating the recruitment of RNA pol II to the promoters of target genes (PubMed:30597922). Activates the transcription of CYP2C38 (By similarity). Represses the CLOCK- ARNTL/BMAL1 transcriptional activity and is essential for circadian rhythm maintenance and period regulation in the liver and colon cells (PubMed:30530698). F
   1611..1633    -  RBS            RBS: efficient ribosome binding site from bacteriophage T7 gene 10 (Olins and Rangwala, 1989)
   1648..1672    -  protein_bind   lac operator: The lac repressor binds to the lac operator to inhibit transcription in E. coli. This inhibition can be relieved by adding lactose or isopropyl-β-D-thiogalactopyranoside (IPTG). lac repressor encoded by lacI
   1673..1691    -  promoter       T7 promoter: promoter for bacteriophage T7 RNA polymerase
   1713..1992    +  CDS            TcR (fragment): tetracycline efflux protein; tet; confers resistance to tetracycline
   2000..2077    +  promoter       lacI promoter: lacI
   2078..3160    +  CDS            lacI: lac repressor; lacI; The lac repressor binds to the lac operator to inhibit transcription in E. coli. This inhibition can be relieved by adding lactose or isopropyl-β-D-thiogalactopyranoside (IPTG).
   3173..3194    +  protein_bind   CAP binding site: CAP binding activates transcription in the presence of cAMP. E. coli catabolite activator protein
   3209..3500    +  CDS            TcR (fragment): tetracycline efflux protein; tet; confers resistance to tetracycline
   3572..3952    -  CDS            YPB1_ECOLX: Protein predicted: Swiss-Prot protein existence level 4. From Escherichia coli.
   3969..4160    +  CDS            rop: Rop protein, which maintains plasmids at low copy number; rop
   4262..4401    +  misc_feature   bom: basis of mobility region from pBR322
   4587..5175    -  rep_origin     ori: high-copy-number ColE1/pMB1/pBR322/pUC origin of replication
   5346..6206    -  CDS            AmpR: β-lactamase; bla; confers resistance to ampicillin, carbenicillin, and related antibiotics
   6207..6311    -  promoter       AmpR promoter: bla
   6364..6792    -  rep_origin     f1 ori (sequence partly withheld): f1 bacteriophage origin of replication; arrow indicates direction of (+) strand synthesis
