[The description below was written by a language model from this plasmid's Addgene catalogue record and pLannotate feature annotations shown in this document.]
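Description:
pET21b-hHNF4aORF-1 is a bacterial expression plasmid built on the Novagen pET21b(+) backbone and carrying the open reading frame of human hepatocyte nuclear factor 4 alpha (HNF4A, transcript variant 2). According to the record, the roughly 1.4 kb coding sequence was amplified from reverse-transcribed human liver RNA and inserted between the NheI and NotI sites, both of which remain intact. The plasmid replicates in E. coli from a pBR322-type ColE1 origin accompanied by the rop gene and bom region, consistent with its catalogue listing as low copy. Selection is by ampicillin through the β-lactamase gene. An f1 origin is also present, and the short tetracycline-resistance fragments annotated in the backbone are non-functional pBR322 remnants.

Expression is driven by the T7 promoter, which is followed by a lac operator and the efficient T7 gene 10 ribosome binding site, and transcription ends at the T7 terminator. The plasmid-borne lacI gene supplies lac repressor, so transcription stays repressed until IPTG is added in a host that provides T7 RNA polymerase. A histidine tag is annotated immediately downstream of the HNF4A coding sequence, in the position of the pET21b C-terminal His tag, which would allow metal-affinity purification if the insert reads through in frame; the record does not explicitly confirm this fusion. The small solubility-tag fragment called near the terminator is probably a backbone sequence match rather than a designed element.

The construct is suited to producing recombinant human HNF4α, a nuclear receptor that regulates hepatic gene expression, although the record does not state specific downstream applications. The sequenced record is 6,803 nt, slightly shorter than the catalogue total of 6,867 bp.
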