Addgene plasmid #206959: pET21b-hHNF4aORF-1
Purpose: The ORF of HNF4α (variant 2) cDNA amplified from the RT human liver RNA was cloned at the NheI/NotI sites of the pET21b(+), the bacterial expression vector.
Depositing lab: Catharine Ross & Reza Zolfaghari. Depositing organization: Pennsylvania State University.
Backbone
  Vector backbone: pET21b
  Backbone manufacturer: Novagen
  Backbone size w/o insert (bp): 5442
  Total vector size (bp): 6867
  Vector type: Bacterial Expression
Growth in bacteria
  Bacterial resistance: Ampicillin, 100 μg/mL
  Growth temperature: 37°C
  Growth strain: DH5alpha
  Copy number: Low Copy
Gene/Insert
  Gene/Insert name: HNF4a (Hepatocyte Nuclear Factor alpha4 Variant 2) (alt name: HNF4a)
  Species: H. sapiens (human)
  Insert size (bp): 1425
  Entrez Gene: HNF4A (a.k.a. FRTS4, HNF4, HNF4a7, HNF4a8, HNF4a9, HNF4alpha, MODY, MODY1, NR2A1, NR2A21, TCF, TCF-14, TCF14)
  Promoter: T7
  Cloning method: Restriction Enzyme; 5′ cloning site NheI (not destroyed); 3′ cloning site NotI (not destroyed)
  Sequencing primers: 5′ TTGCTAGCATGCGACTCTCCAAAACCC; 3′ TTGCGGCCGCGATAACTTCCTGCTTGGTG
Terms and licenses: Academic/Nonprofit Terms; Industry Terms: Not Available to Industry
How to cite: pET21b-hHNF4aORF-1 was a gift from Catharine Ross & Reza Zolfaghari (Addgene plasmid # 206959 ; http://n2t.net/addgene:206959 ; RRID:Addgene_206959)
